LOCUS       Exported 2248 bp ds-DNA circular SYN 13-MAY-2021
DEFINITION  Promoter J23118 in pStA0.
ACCESSION   .
VERSION     .
KEYWORDS    pStA0::J23118
SOURCE      synthetic DNA construct
  ORGANISM  synthetic DNA construct
REFERENCE   1 (bases 1 to 2248)
  AUTHORS   Taylor GM, Mordaka PM, Heap JT
  TITLE     Start-Stop Assembly: a functionally scarless DNA assembly system
            optimized for metabolic engineering.
  JOURNAL   Nucleic Acids Res. 2018 Nov 20. pii: 5193345. doi:
            10.1093/nar/gky1182.
  PUBMED    30462270
REFERENCE   2 (bases 1 to 2248)
  AUTHORS   .
  TITLE     Direct Submission
  JOURNAL   Exported May 13, 2021 from SnapGene Server 1.1.58
            http://www.snapgene.com
FEATURES             Location/Qualifiers
     source          1..2248
                     /organism="synthetic DNA construct"
                     /mol_type="other DNA"
     terminator      1..95
                     /label=lambda t0 terminator
                     /note="transcription terminator from phage lambda"
     terminator      182..268
                     /gene="Escherichia coli rrnB"
                     /label=rrnB T1 terminator
                     /note="transcription terminator T1 from the E. coli rrnB
                     gene"
     primer_bind     complement(281..299)
                     /label=pBRforEco
                     /note="pBR322 vectors, upsteam of EcoRI site, forward
                     primer"
     promoter        367..471
                     /gene="bla"
                     /label=AmpR promoter
     CDS             472..1332
                     /codon_start=1
                     /gene="bla"
                     /product="beta-lactamase"
                     /label=AmpR
                     /note="confers resistance to ampicillin, carbenicillin, and
                     related antibiotics"
                     /translation="MSIQHFRVALIPFFAAFCLPVFAHPETLVKVKDAEDQLGARVGYI
                     ELDLNSGKILESFRPEERFPMMSTFKVLLCGAVLSRIDAGQEQLGRRIHYSQNDLVEYS
                     PVTEKHLTDGMTVRELCSAAITMSDNTAANLLLTTIGGPKELTAFLHNMGDHVTRLDRW
                     EPELNEAIPNDERDTTMPVAMATTLRKLLTGELLTLASRQQLIDWMEADKVAGPLLRSA
                     LPAGWFIADKSGAGERGSRGIIAALGPDGKPSRIVVIYTTGSQATMDERNRQIAEIGAS
                     LIKHW"
     primer_bind     complement(690..709)
                     /label=Amp-R
                     /note="Ampicillin resistance gene, reverse primer"
     rep_origin      1503..2091
                     /direction=RIGHT
                     /label=ori
                     /note="high-copy-number ColE1/pMB1/pBR322/pUC origin of
                     replication"
     primer_bind     1992..2011
                     /label=pBR322ori-F
                     /note="pBR322 origin, forward primer"
ORIGIN
        1 gactcctgtt gatagatcca gtaatgacct cagaactcca tctggatttg ttcagaacgc
       61 tcggttgccg ccgggcgttt tttattggtg agaatccagt gtggctcttc gcagttgacg
      121 gctagctcag tcctaggtat tgtgctagcc catgaagagc gtaagacctc tagggcggcg
      181 gatttgtcct actcaggaga gcgttcaccg acaaacaaca gataaaacga aaggcccagt
      241 ctttcgactg agcctttcgt tttatttgat gcccgaaagg gcctcgtgat acgcctattt
      301 ttataggtta atgtcatgat aataatggtt tcttagacgt caggtggcac ttttcgggga
      361 aatgtgcgcg gaacccctat ttgtttattt ttctaaatac attcaaatat gtatccgctc
      421 atgagacaat aaccctgata aatgcttcaa taatattgaa aaaggaagag tatgagtatt
      481 caacatttcc gtgtcgccct tattcccttt tttgcggcat tttgccttcc tgtttttgct
      541 cacccagaaa cgctggtgaa agtaaaagat gctgaagatc agttgggtgc acgagtgggt
      601 tacatcgaac tggatctcaa cagcggtaag atccttgaga gttttcgccc cgaagaacgt
      661 tttccaatga tgagcacttt taaagttctg ctatgtggcg cggtattatc ccgtattgac
      721 gccgggcaag agcaactcgg tcgccgcata cactattctc agaatgactt ggttgagtac
      781 tcaccagtca cagaaaagca tcttacggat ggcatgacag taagagaatt atgcagtgct
      841 gccataacca tgagtgataa cactgcggcc aacttacttc tgacaacgat cggaggaccg
      901 aaggagctaa ccgctttttt gcacaacatg ggggatcatg taactcgcct tgatcgttgg
      961 gaaccggagc tgaatgaagc cataccaaac gacgagcgtg acaccacgat gcctgtagca
     1021 atggcaacaa cgttgcgcaa actattaact ggcgaactac ttactctagc ttcccggcaa
     1081 caattaatag actggatgga ggcggataaa gttgcaggac cacttctgcg ctcggccctt
     1141 ccggctggct ggtttattgc tgataaatct ggagccggtg agcgtgggtc ccgcggtatc
     1201 attgcagcac tggggccaga tggtaagccc tcccgtatcg tagttatcta cacgacgggg
     1261 agtcaggcaa ctatggatga acgaaataga cagatcgctg agataggtgc ctcactgatt
     1321 aagcattggt aactgtcaga ccaagtttac tcatatatac tttagattga tttaaaactt
     1381 catttttaat ttaaaaggat ctaggtgaag atcctttttg ataatctcat gaccaaaatc
     1441 ccttaacgtg agttttcgtt ccactgagcg tcagaccccg tagaaaagat caaaggatct
     1501 tcttgagatc ctttttttct gcgcgtaatc tgctgcttgc aaacaaaaaa accaccgcta
     1561 ccagcggtgg tttgtttgcc ggatcaagag ctaccaactc tttttccgaa ggtaactggc
     1621 ttcagcagag cgcagatacc aaatactgtt cttctagtgt agccgtagtt aggccaccac
     1681 ttcaagaact ctgtagcacc gcctacatac ctcgctctgc taatcctgtt accagtggct
     1741 gctgccagtg gcgataagtc gtgtcttacc gggttggact caagacgata gttaccggat
     1801 aaggcgcagc ggtcgggctg aacggggggt tcgtgcacac agcccagctt ggagcgaacg
     1861 acctacaccg aactgagata cctacagcgt gagctatgag aaagcgccac gcttcccgaa
     1921 gggagaaagg cggacaggta tccggtaagc ggcagggtcg gaacaggaga gcgcacgagg
     1981 gagcttccag ggggaaacgc ctggtatctt tatagtcctg tcgggtttcg ccacctctga
     2041 cttgagcgtc gatttttgtg atgctcgtca ggggggcgga gcctatggaa aaacgccagc
     2101 aacgcggcct ttttacggtt cctggccttt tgctggcctt ttgctcacat gttctttcct
     2161 gcgttatccc ctgattctgt ggataaccgt attaccgcct ttgagtgagc tgataccgct
     2221 cgccgcagcc gaacgaccga gcgccttg
//
