[The description below was written by a language model from this plasmid's Addgene catalogue record and the feature table of its GenBank file.]
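Description:
pStA0::J23118 is a small (2,248 bp) synthetic-biology part-storage plasmid from the Start-Stop Assembly system, a functionally scarless, hierarchical DNA assembly method developed with metabolic engineering in mind. It consists of the pStA0 storage vector (backbone listed as pGT400, about 2.2 kb) carrying a single 38 bp synthetic insert, the promoter J23118. That name matches the widely used Anderson series of constitutive E. coli promoters, although the record itself describes the part only as a synthetic promoter. The plasmid is maintained in E. coli using a high-copy ColE1/pUC-type origin of replication, and is selected with ampicillin through a bla (beta-lactamase) gene driven by its own AmpR promoter.

Apart from these maintenance functions, the annotated features are two transcription terminators, the phage lambda t0 terminator and the E. coli rrnB T1 terminator. These lie close together near the start of the sequence map and probably insulate the cloning region from transcription of the rest of the plasmid, though the record does not state this. The promoter insert is not annotated in the feature table, so its exact position and flanking assembly sites cannot be read from the record, and the cloning method is listed as unknown. There is no reporter, coding sequence or ribosome binding site downstream of the promoter, so the plasmid is not an expression construct. It serves as a sequence-verified source of one promoter part, to be combined with other stored parts such as ribosome binding sites, coding sequences and terminators when building expression units and multi-gene pathways, for example to vary expression strength across a construct library.
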