Addgene plasmid #114332: pStA0::J23118
Purpose: Promoter J23118 in pStA0
Depositing lab: John Heap. Depositing organization: Imperial College London. Publication: Start-Stop Assembly: a functionally scarless DNA assembly system optimized for metabolic engineering. Taylor GM, Mordaka PM, Heap JT. Nucleic Acids Res. 2018 Nov 20. pii: 5193345. doi: 10.1093/nar/gky1182. PubMed 30462270.
Backbone
  Vector backbone: pGT400
  Backbone size w/o insert (bp): 2210
  Vector type: Synthetic Biology
Growth in bacteria
  Bacterial resistance: Ampicillin, 100 μg/mL
  Growth temperature: 37°C
  Growth strain: DH5alpha
  Copy number: High Copy
Gene/Insert
  Gene/Insert name: Promoter J23118
  Species: Synthetic
  Insert size (bp): 38
  Cloning method: Unknown
  Sequencing primers: 5′ OligoGT234 GGGGAAACGCCTGGTATCT; 3′ OligoGT235 AGCAAAAACAGGAAGGCAAA
Terms and licenses: Academic/Nonprofit Terms; Industry Terms: Not Available to Industry
Depositor comments: Accession Number MG649440, Alternative ID = pGT336 . Please visit https://www.biorxiv.org/content/early/2018/07/04/361626 for bioRxiv preprint.
How to cite: pStA0::J23118 was a gift from John Heap (Addgene plasmid # 114332 ; http://n2t.net/addgene:114332 ; RRID:Addgene_114332)
